>Addgene plasmid #206382 | FUW-tetO-hOKMSOX17FNV | addgene full sequence | sequence record 410029 | Addgene NGS Result
CGCGTTGACATTGATTATTGACTAGTTATTAATAGTAATCAATTACGGGGTCATTAGTTCATAGCCCATA
TATGGAGTTCCGCGTTACATAACTTACGGTAAATGGCCCGCCTGGCTGACCGCCCAACGACCCCCGCCCA
TTGACGTCAATAATGACGTATGTTCCCATAGTAACGCCAATAGGGACTTTCCATTGACGTCAATGGGTGG
AGTATTTACGGTAAACTGCCCACTTGGCAGTACATCAAGTGTATCATATGCCAAGTACGCCCCCTATTGA
CGTCAATGACGGTAAATGGCCCGCCTGGCATTATGCCCAGTACATGACCTTATGGGACTTTCCTACTTGG
CAGTACATCTACGTATTAGTCATCGCTATTACCATGGTGATGCGGTTTTGGCAGTACATCAATGGGCGTG
GATAGCGGTTTGACTCACGGGGATTTCCAAGTCTCCACCCCATTGACGTCAATGGGAGTTTGTTTTGGCA
CCAAAATCAACGGGACTTTCCAAAATGTCGTAACAACTCCGCCCCATTGACGCAAATGGGCGGTAGGCGT
GTACGGTGGGAGGTCTATATAAGCAGCGCGTTTTGCCTGTACTGGGTCTCTCTGGTTAGACCAGATCTGA
GCCTGGGAGCTCTCTGGCTAACTAGGGAACCCACTGCTTAAGCCTCAATAAAGCTTGCCTTGAGTGCTTC
AAGTAGTGTGTGCCCGTCTGTTGTGTGACTCTGGTAACTAGAGATCCCTCAGACCCTTTTAGTCAGTGTG
GAAAATCTCTAGCAGTGGCGCCCGAACAGGGACTTGAAAGCGAAAGGGAAACCAGAGGAGCTCTCTCGAC
GCAGGACTCGGCTTGCTGAAGCGCGCACGGCAAGAGGCGAGGGGCGGCGACTGGTGAGTACGCCAAAAAT
TTTGACTAGCGGAGGCTAGAAGGAGAGAGATGGGTGCGAGAGCGTCAGTATTAAGCGGGGGAGAATTAGA
TCGCGATGGGAAAAAATTCGGTTAAGGCCAGGGGGAAAGAAAAAATATAAATTAAAACATATAGTATGGG
CAAGCAGGGAGCTAGAACGATTCGCAGTTAATCCTGGCCTGTTAGAAACATCAGAAGGCTGTAGACAAAT
ACTGGGACAGCTACAACCATCCCTTCAGACAGGATCAGAAGAACTTAGATCATTATATAATACAGTAGCA
ACCCTCTATTGTGTGCATCAAAGGATAGAGATAAAAGACACCAAGGAAGCTTTAGACAAGATAGAGGAAG
AGCAAAACAAAAGTAAGACCACCGCACAGCAAGCGGCCGCTGATCTTCAGACCTGGAGGAGGAGATATGA
GGGACAATTGGAGAAGTGAATTATATAAATATAAAGTAGTAAAAATTGAACCATTAGGAGTAGCACCCAC
CAAGGCAAAGAGAAGAGTGGTGCAGAGAGAAAAAAGAGCAGTGGGAATAGGAGCTTTGTTCCTTGGGTTC
TTGGGAGCAGCAGGAAGCACTATGGGCGCAGCGTCAATGACGCTGACGGTACAGGCCAGACAATTATTGT
CTGGTATAGTGCAGCAGCAGAACAATTTGCTGAGGGCTATTGAGGCGCAACAGCATCTGTTGCAACTCAC
AGTCTGGGGCATCAAGCAGCTCCAGGCAAGAATCCTGGCTGTGGAAAGATACCTAAAGGATCAACAGCTC
CTGGGGATTTGGGGTTGCTCTGGAAAACTCATTTGCACCACTGCTGTGCCTTGGAATGCTAGTTGGAGTA
ATAAATCTCTGGAACAGATTTGGAATCACACGACCTGGATGGAGTGGGACAGAGAAATTAACAATTACAC
AAGCTTAATACACTCCTTAATTGAAGAATCGCAAAACCAGCAAGAAAAGAATGAACAAGAATTATTGGAA
TTAGATAAATGGGCAAGTTTGTGGAATTGGTTTAACATAACAAATTGGCTGTGGTATATAAAATTATTCA
TAATGATAGTAGGAGGCTTGGTAGGTTTAAGAATAGTTTTTGCTGTACTTTCTATAGTGAATAGAGTTAG
GCAGGGATATTCACCATTATCGTTTCAGACCCACCTCCCAACCCCGAGGGGACCCGACAGGCCCGAAGGA
ATAGAAGAAGAAGGTGGAGAGAGAGACAGAGACAGATCCATTCGATTAGTGAACGGATCGGCACTGCGTG
CGCCAATTCTGCAGACAAATGGCAGTATTCATCCACAATTTTAAAAGAAAAGGGGGGATTGGGGGGTACA
GTGCAGGGGAAAGAATAGTAGACATAATAGCAACAGACATACAAACTAAAGAATTACAAAAACAAATTAC
AAAAATTCAAAATTTTCGGGTTTATTACAGGGACAGCAGAGATCCAGTTTGGTTAGATCTCGAGTTTACC
ACTCCCTATCAGTGATAGAGAAAAGTGAAAGTCGAGTTTACCACTCCCTATCAGTGATAGAGAAAAGTGA
AAGTCGAGTTTACCACTCCCTATCAGTGATAGAGAAAAGTGAAAGTCGAGTTTACCACTCCCTATCAGTG
ATAGAGAAAAGTGAAAGTCGAGTTTACCACTCCCTATCAGTGATAGAGAAAAGTGAAAGTCGAGTTTACC
ACTCCCTATCAGTGATAGAGAAAAGTGAAAGTCGAGTTTACCACTCCCTATCAGTGATAGAGAAAAGTGA
AAGTCGAGCTCGGTACCCGGGTCGAGGTAGGCGTGTACGGTGGGAGGCCTATATAAGCAGAGCTCGTTTA
GTGAACCGTCAGATCGCCTGGAGACGCCATCCACGCTGTTTTGACCTCCATAGAAGACACCGGGACCGAT
CCAGCCTCCGCGGCCCCGAATTCGTTGACCGAATCACCGACCTCTCTCCCCAGGGGGATCCACCGGTATG
GCGGGACACCTGGCTTCGGATTTCGCCTTCTCGCCCCCTCCAGGTGGTGGAGGTGATGGGCCAGGGGGGC
CGGAGCCGGGCTGGGTTGATCCTCGGACCTGGCTAAGCTTCCAAGGCCCTCCTGGAGGGCCAGGAATCGG
GCCGGGGGTTGGGCCAGGCTCTGAGGTGTGGGGGATTCCCCCATGCCCCCCGCCGTATGAGTTCTGTGGG
GGGATGGCGTACTGTGGGCCCCAGGTTGGAGTGGGGCTAGTGCCCCAAGGCGGCTTGGAGACCTCTCAGC
CTGAGGGTGAAGCAGGAGTCGGGGTGGAGAGCAACTCCGATGGGGCCTCCCCGGAGCCCTGCACCGTCAC
CCCTGGTGCCGTGAAGCTGGAGAAGGAGAAGCTGGAGCAAAACCCGGAGGAGTCCCAGGACATCAAAGCT
CTGCAGAAAGAACTCGAGCAATTTGCCAAGCTCCTGAAGCAGAAGAGGATCACCCTGGGATATACACAGG
CCGATGTGGGGCTCACCCTGGGGGTTCTATTTGGGAAGGTATTCAGCCAAACGACCATCTGCCGCTTTGA
GGCTCTGCAGCTTAGCTTCAAGAACATGTGTAAGCTGCGGCCCTTGCTGCAGAAGTGGGTGGAGGAAGCT
GACAACAATGAAAATCTTCAGGAGATATGCAAAGCAGAAACCCTCGTGCAGGCCCGAAAGAGAAAGCGAA
CCAGTATCGAGAACCGAGTGAGAGGCAACCTGGAGAATTTGTTCCTGCAGTGCCCGAAACCCACACTGCA
GCAGATCAGCCACATCGCCCAGCAGCTTGGGCTCGAGAAGGATGTGGTCCGAGTGTGGTTCTGTAACCGG
CGCCAGAAGGGCAAGCGATCAAGCAGCGACTATGCACAACGAGAGGATTTTGAGGCTGCTGGGTCTCCTT
TCTCAGGGGGACCAGTGTCCTTTCCTCTGGCCCCAGGGCCCCATTTTGGTACCCCAGGCTATGGGAGCCC
TCACTTCACTGCACTGTACTCCTCGGTCCCTTTCCCTGAGGGGGAAGCCTTTCCCCCTGTCTCTGTCACC
ACTCTGGGCTCTCCCATGCATTCAAACGGATCTGGAGAGGGCAGAGGAAGTCTTCTAACATGCGGTGACG
TGGAGGAGAATCCCGGCCCCATGGCTGTCAGCGACGCGCTGCTCCCATCTTTCTCCACGTTCGCGTCTGG
CCCGGCGGGAAGGGAGAAGACACTGCGTCAAGCAGGTGCCCCGAATAACCGCTGGCGGGAGGAGCTCTCC
CACATGAAGCGACTTCCCCCAGTGCTTCCCGGCCGCCCCTATGACCTGGCGGCGGCGACCGTGGCCACAG
ACCTGGAGAGCGGCGGAGCCGGTGCGGCTTGCGGCGGTAGCAACCTGGCGCCCCTACCTCGGAGAGAGAC
CGAGGAGTTCAACGATCTCCTGGACCTGGACTTTATTCTCTCCAATTCGCTGACCCATCCTCCGGAGTCA
GTGGCCGCCACCGTGTCCTCGTCAGCGTCAGCCTCCTCTTCGTCGTCGCCGTCGAGCAGCGGCCCTGCCA
GCGCGCCCTCCACCTGCAGCTTCACCTATCCGATCCGGGCCGGGAACGACCCGGGCGTGGCGCCGGGCGG
CACGGGCGGAGGCCTCCTCTATGGCAGGGAGTCCGCTCCCCCTCCGACGGCTCCCTTCAACCTGGCGGAC
ATCAACGACGTGAGCCCCTCGGGCGGCTTCGTGGCCGAGCTCCTGCGGCCAGAATTGGACCCGGTGTACA
TTCCGCCGCAGCAGCCGCAGCCGCCAGGTGGCGGGCTGATGGGCAAGTTCGTGCTGAAGGCGTCGCTGAG
CGCCCCTGGCAGCGAGTACGGCAGCCCGTCGGTCATCAGCGTCAGCAAAGGCAGCCCTGACGGCAGCCAC
CCGGTGGTGGTGGCGCCCTACAACGGCGGGCCGCCGCGCACGTGCCCCAAGATCAAGCAGGAGGCGGTCT
CTTCGTGCACCCACTTGGGCGCTGGACCCCCTCTCAGCAATGGCCACCGGCCGGCTGCACACGACTTCCC
CCTGGGGCGGCAGCTCCCCAGCAGGACTACCCCGACCCTGGGTCTTGAGGAAGTGCTGAGCAGCAGGGAC
TGTCACCCTGCCCTGCCGCTTCCTCCCGGCTTCCATCCCCACCCGGGGCCCAATTACCCATCCTTCCTGC
CCGATCAGATGCAGCCGCAAGTCCCGCCGCTCCATTACCAAGAGCTCATGCCACCCGGTTCCTGCATGCC
AGAGGAGCCCAAGCCAAAGAGGGGAAGACGATCGTGGCCCCGGAAAAGGACCGCCACCCACACTTGTGAT
TACGCGGGCTGCGGCAAAACCTACACAAAGAGTTCCCATCTCAAGGCACACCTGCGAACCCACACAGGTG
AGAAACCTTACCACTGTGACTGGGACGGCTGTGGATGGAAATTCGCCCGCTCAGATGAACTGACCAGGCA
CTACCGTAAACACACGGGGCACCGCCCGTTCCAGTGCCAAAAATGCGACCGAGCATTTTCCAGGTCGGAC
CACCTCGCCTTACACATGAAGAGGCATTTTGGATCTGGAGCAACAAACTTCTCACTACTCAAACAAGCAG
GTGACGTGGAGGAGAATCCCGGCCCTATGCCCCTCAACGTTAGCTTCACCAACAGGAACTATGACCTCGA
CTACGACTCGGTGCAGCCGTATTTCTACTGCGACGAGGAGGAGAACTTCTACCAGCAGCAGCAGCAGAGC
GAGCTGCAGCCCCCGGCGCCCAGCGAGGATATCTGGAAGAAATTCGAGCTGCTGCCCACCCCGCCCCTGT
CCCCTAGCCGCCGCTCCGGGCTCTGCTCGCCCTCCTACGTTGCGGTCACACCCTTCTCCCTTCGGGGAGA
CAACGACGGCGGTGGCGGGAGCTTCTCCACGGCCGACCAGCTGGAGATGGTGACCGAGCTGCTGGGAGGA
GACATGGTGAACCAGAGTTTCATCTGCGACCCGGACGACGAGACCTTCATCAAAAACATCATCATCCAGG
ACTGTATGTGGAGCGGCTTCTCGGCCGCCGCCAAGCTCGTCTCAGAGAAGCTGGCCTCCTACCAGGCTGC
GCGCAAAGACAGCGGCAGCCCGAACCCCGCCCGCGGCCACAGCGTCTGCTCCACCTCCAGCTTGTACCTG
CAGGATCTGAGCGCCGCCGCCTCAGAGTGCATCGACCCCTCGGTGGTCTTCCCCTACCCTCTCAACGACA
GCAGCTCGCCCAAGTCCTGCGCCTCGCAAGACTCCAGCGCCTTCTCTCCGTCCTCGGATTCTCTGCTCTC
CTCGACGGAGTCCTCCCCGCAGGGCAGCCCCGAGCCCCTGGTGCTCCATGAGGAGACACCGCCCACCACC
AGCAGCGACTCTGAGGAGGAACAAGAAGATGAGGAAGAAATCGATGTTGTTTCTGTGGAAAAGAGGCAGG
CTCCTGGCAAAAGGTCAGAGTCTGGATCACCTTCTGCTGGAGGCCACAGCAAACCTCCTCACAGCCCACT
GGTCCTCAAGAGGTGCCACGTCTCCACACATCAGCACAACTACGCAGCGCCTCCCTCCACTCGGAAGGAC
TATCCTGCTGCCAAGAGGGTCAAGTTGGACAGTGTCAGAGTCCTGAGACAGATCAGCAACAACCGAAAAT
GCACCAGCCCCAGGTCCTCGGACACCGAGGAGAATGTCAAGAGGCGAACACACAACGTCTTGGAGCGCCA
GAGGAGGAACGAGCTAAAACGGAGCTTTTTTGCCCTGCGTGACCAGATCCCGGAGTTGGAAAACAATGAA
AAGGCCCCCAAGGTAGTTATCCTTAAAAAAGCCACAGCATACATCCTGTCCGTCCAAGCAGAGGAGCAAA
AGCTCATTTCTGAAGAGGACTTGTTGCGGAAACGACGAGAACAGTTGAAACACAAACTTGAACAGCTACG
GAACTCTTGTGCGGGATCTGGACAATGTACTAACTACGCTTTGTTGAAACTCGCTGGCGATGTTGAAAGT
AACCCCGGTCCCATGAGCAGCCCGGATGCGGGATACGCCAGTGACGACCAGAGCCAGACCCAGAGCGCGC
TGCCCGCGGTGATGGCCGGGCTGGGCCCCTGCCCCTGGGCCGAGTCGCTGAGCCCCATCGGGGACATGAA
GGTGAAGGGCGAGGCGCCGGCGAACAGCGGAGCACCGGCCGGGGCCGCGGGCCGAGCCAAGGGCGAGTCC
CGTATCCGGCGGCCGATGAACGCTTTCATGGTGTGGGCTAAGGACGAGCGCAAGCGGCTGGCGCAGCAGA
ATCCAGACCTGCACAACGCCGAGTTGAGCAAGATGCTGGGCAAGTCGTGGAAGGCGCTGACGTTTGCGGA
GAAGCGGCCCTTCAATGAGGAGGCAGTGCGGCTGCGCGTGCAGCACATGCAGGACCACCCCAACTACAAG
TACCGGCCGCGGCGGCGCAAGCAGGTGAAGCGGCTGAAGCGGGTGGAGGGCGGCTTCCTGCACGGCCTGG
CTGAGCCGCAGGCGGCCGCGCTGGGCCCCGAGGGCGGCCGCGTGGCCATGGACGGCCTGGGCCTCCAGTT
CCCCGAGCAGGGCTTCCCCGCCGGCCCGCCGCTGCTGCCTCCGCACATGGGCGGCCACTACCGCGACTGC
CAGAGTCTGGGCGCGCCTCCGCTCGACGGCTACCCGTTGCCCACGCCCGACACGTCCCCGCTGGACGGCG
TGGACCCCGACCCGGCTTTCTTCGCCGCCCCGATGCCCGGGGACTGCCCGGCGGCCGGCACCTACAGCTA
CGCGCAGGTCTCGGACTACGCTGGCCCCCCGGAGCCTCCCGCCGGTCCCATGCACCCCCGACTCGGCCCA
GAGCCCGCGGGTCCCTCGATTCCGGGCCTCCTGGCGCCACCCAGCGCCCTTCACGTGTACTACGGCGCGA
TGGGCTCGCCCGGGGCGGGCGGCGGGCGCGGCTTCCAGATGCAGCCGCAACACCAGCACCAGCACCAGCA
CCAGCACCACCCCCCGGGCCCCGGACAGCCGTCGCCCCCTCCGGAGGCACTGCCCTGCCGGGACGGCACG
GACCCCAGTCAGCCCGCCGAGCTCCTCGGGGAGGTGGACCGCACGGAATTTGAACAGTATCTGCACTTCG
TGTGCAAGCCTGAGATGGGCCTCCCCTACCAGGGGCATGACTCCGGTGTGAATCTCCCCGACAGCCACGG
GGCCATTTCCTCGGTGGTGTCCGACGCCAGCTCCGCGGTATATTACTGCAACTATCCTGACGTGTGAGTC
GACAAGAATTCGATATCAAGCTTATCGATAATCAACCTCTGGATTACAAAATTTGTGAAAGATTGACTGG
TATTCTTAACTATGTTGCTCCTTTTACGCTATGTGGATACGCTGCTTTAATGCCTTTGTATCATGCTATT
GCTTCCCGTATGGCTTTCATTTTCTCCTCCTTGTATAAATCCTGGTTGCTGTCTCTTTATGAGGAGTTGT
GGCCCGTTGTCAGGCAACGTGGCGTGGTGTGCACTGTGTTTGCTGACGCAACCCCCACTGGTTGGGGCAT
TGCCACCACCTGTCAGCTCCTTTCCGGGACTTTCGCTTTCCCCCTCCCTATTGCCACGGCGGAACTCATC
GCCGCCTGCCTTGCCCGCTGCTGGACAGGGGCTCGGCTGTTGGGCACTGACAATTCCGTGGTGTTGTCGG
GGAAATCATCGTCCTTTCCTTGGCTGCTCGCCTGTGTTGCCACCTGGATTCTGCGCGGGACGTCCTTCTG
CTACGTCCCTTCGGCCCTCAATCCAGCGGACCTTCCTTCCCGCGGCCTGCTGCCGGCTCTGCGGCCTCTT
CCGCGTCTTCGCCTTCGCCCTCAGACGAGTCGGATCTCCCTTTGGGCCGCCTCCCCGCATCGATACCGTC
GACCTCGAGACCTAGAAAAACATGGAGCAATCACAAGTAGCAATACAGCAGCTACCAATGCTGATTGTGC
CTGGCTAGAAGCACAAGAGGAGGAGGAGGTGGGTTTTCCAGTCACACCTCAGGTACCTTTAAGACCAATG
ACTTACAAGGCAGCTGTAGATCTTAGCCACTTTTTAAAAGAAAAGGGGGGACTGGAAGGGCTAATTCACT
CCCAACGAAGACAAGATATCCTTGATCTGTGGATCTACCACACACAAGGCTACTTCCCTGATTGGCAGAA
CTACACACCAGGGCCAGGGATCAGATATCCACTGACCTTTGGATGGTGCTACAAGCTAGTACCAGTTGAG
CAAGAGAAGGTAGAAGAAGCCAATGAAGGAGAGAACACCCGCTTGTTACACCCTGTGAGCCTGCATGGGA
TGGATGACCCGGAGAGAGAAGTATTAGAGTGGAGGTTTGACAGCCGCCTAGCATTTCATCACATGGCCCG
AGAGCTGCATCCGGACTGTACTGGGTCTCTCTGGTTAGACCAGATCTGAGCCTGGGAGCTCTCTGGCTAA
CTAGGGAACCCACTGCTTAAGCCTCAATAAAGCTTGCCTTGAGTGCTTCAAGTAGTGTGTGCCCGTCTGT
TGTGTGACTCTGGTAACTAGAGATCCCTCAGACCCTTTTAGTCAGTGTGGAAAATCTCTAGCAGGGCCCG
TTTAAACCCGCTGATCAGCCTCGACTGTGCCTTCTAGTTGCCAGCCATCTGTTGTTTGCCCCTCCCCCGT
GCCTTCCTTGACCCTGGAAGGTGCCACTCCCACTGTCCTTTCCTAATAAAATGAGGAAATTGCATCGCAT
TGTCTGAGTAGGTGTCATTCTATTCTGGGGGGTGGGGTGGGGCAGGACAGCAAGGGGGAGGATTGGGAAG
ACAATAGCAGGCATGCTGGGGATGCGGTGGGCTCTATGGCTTCTGAGGCGGAAAGAACCAGCTGGGGCTC
TAGGGGGTATCCCC
[124 nt withheld, positions 9745-9868]
C
[91 nt withheld, positions 9870-9960]
A
[49 nt withheld, positions 9962-10010]
CCTTTGACGTTGGAGTCCACGTTCTTT
[37 nt withheld, positions 10038-10074]
ACCCTATCTCGGTCTATTCTTTTGATTTATAAGGGATTTTGCCGATTTCGGCCTATTGGTTAAAAAATGA
GCTGATTTAACAAAAATTTAACGCGAATTAATTCTGTGGAATGTGTGTCAGTTAGGGTGTGGAAAGTCCC
CAGGCTCCCCAGCAGGCAGAAGTATGCAAAGCATGCATCTCAATTAGTCAGCAACCAGGTGTGGAAAGTC
CCCAGGCTCCCCAGCAGGCAGAAGTATGCAAAGCATGCATCTCAATTAGTCAGCAACCATAGTCCCGCCC
CTAACTCCGCCCATCCCGCCCCTAACTCCGCCCAGTTCCGCCCATTCTCCGCCCCATGGCTGACTAATTT
TTTTTATTTATGCAGAGGCCGAGGCCGCCTCTGCCTCTGAGCTATTCCAGAAGTAGTGAGGAGGCTTTTT
TGGAGGCCTAGGCTTTTGCAAAAAGCTCCCGGGAGCTTGTATATCCATTTTCGGATCTGATCAGCACGTG
TTGACAATTAATCATCGGCATAGTATATCGGCATAGTATAATACGACAAGGTGAGGAACTAAACCATGGC
CAAGTTGACCAGTGCCGTTCCGGTGCTCACCGCGCGCGACGTCGCCGGAGCGGTCGAGTTCTGGACCGAC
CGGCTCGGGTTCTCCCGGGACTTCGTGGAGGACGACTTCGCCGGTGTGGTCCGGGACGACGTGACCCTGT
TCATCAGCGCGGTCCAGGACCAGGTGGTGCCGGACAACACCCTGGCCTGGGTGTGGGTGCGCGGCCTGGA
CGAGCTGTACGCCGAGTGGTCGGAGGTCGTGTCCACGAACTTCCGGGACGCCTCCGGGCCGGCCATGACC
GAGATCGGCGAGCAGCCGTGGGGGCGGGAGTTCGCCCTGCGCGACCCGGCCGGCAACTGCGTGCACTTCG
TGGCCGAGGAGCAGGACTGACACGTGCTACGAGATTTCGATTCCACCGCCGCCTTCTATGAAAGGTTGGG
CTTCGGAATCGTTTTCCGGGACGCCGGCTGGATGATCCTCCAGCGCGGGGATCTCATGCTGGAGTTCTTC
GCCCACCCCAACTTGTTTATTGCAGCTTATAATGGTTACAAATAAAGCAATAGCATCACAAATTTCACAA
ATAAAGCATTTTTTTCACTGCATTCTAGTTGTGGTTTGTCCAAACTCATCAATGTATCTTATCATGTCTG
TATACCGTCGACCTCTAGCTAGAGCTTGGCGTAATCATGGTCATAGCTGTTTCCTGTGTGAAATTGTTAT
CCGCTCACAATTCCACACAACATACGAGCCGGAAGCATAAAGTGTAAAGCCTGGGGTGCCTAATGAGTGA
GCTAACTCACATTAATTGCGTTGCGCTCACTGCCCGCTTTCCAGTCGGGAAACCTGTCGTGCCAGCTGCA
TTAATGAATCGGCCAACGCGCGGGGAGAGGCGGTTTGCGTATTGGGCGCTCTTCCGCTTCCTCGCTCACT
GACTCGCTGCGCTCGGTCGTTCGGCTGCGGCGAGCGGTATCAGCTCACTCAAAGGCGGTAATACGGTTAT
CCACAGAATCAGGGGATAACGCAGGAAAGAACATGTGAGCAAAAGGCCAGCAAAAGGCCAGGAACCGTAA
AAAGGCCGCGTTGCTGGCGTTTTTCCATAGGCTCCGCCCCCCTGACGAGCATCACAAAAATCGACGCTCA
AGTCAGAGGTGGCGAAACCCGACAGGACTATAAAGATACCAGGCGTTTCCCCCTGGAAGCTCCCTCGTGC
GCTCTCCTGTTCCGACCCTGCCGCTTACCGGATACCTGTCCGCCTTTCTCCCTTCGGGAAGCGTGGCGCT
TTCTCATAGCTCACGCTGTAGGTATCTCAGTTCGGTGTAGGTCGTTCGCTCCAAGCTGGGCTGTGTGCAC
GAACCCCCCGTTCAGCCCGACCGCTGCGCCTTATCCGGTAACTATCGTCTTGAGTCCAACCCGGTAAGAC
ACGACTTATCGCCACTGGCAGCAGCCACTGGTAACAGGATTAGCAGAGCGAGGTATGTAGGCGGTGCTAC
AGAGTTCTTGAAGTGGTGGCCTAACTACGGCTACACTAGAAGAACAGTATTTGGTATCTGCGCTCTGCTG
AAGCCAGTTACCTTCGGAAAAAGAGTTGGTAGCTCTTGATCCGGCAAACAAACCACCGCTGGTAGCGGTG
GTTTTTTTGTTTGCAAGCAGCAGATTACGCGCAGAAAAAAAGGATCTCAAGAAGATCCTTTGATCTTTTC
TACGGGGTCTGACGCTCAGTGGAACGAAAACTCACGTTAAGGGATTTTGGTCATGAGATTATCAAAAAGG
ATCTTCACCTAGATCCTTTTAAATTAAAAATGAAGTTTTAAATCAATCTAAAGTATATATGAGTAAACTT
GGTCTGACAGTTACCAATGCTTAATCAGTGAGGCACCTATCTCAGCGATCTGTCTATTTCGTTCATCCAT
AGTTGCCTGACTCCCCGTCGTGTAGATAACTACGATACGGGAGGGCTTACCATCTGGCCCCAGTGCTGCA
ATGATACCGCGAGACCCACGCTCACCGGCTCCAGATTTATCAGCAATAAACCAGCCAGCCGGAAGGGCCG
AGCGCAGAAGTGGTCCTGCAACTTTATCCGCCTCCATCCAGTCTATTAATTGTTGCCGGGAAGCTAGAGT
AAGTAGTTCGCCAGTTAATAGTTTGCGCAACGTTGTTGCCATTGCTACAGGCATCGTGGTGTCACGCTCG
TCGTTTGGTATGGCTTCATTCAGCTCCGGTTCCCAACGATCAAGGCGAGTTACATGATCCCCCATGTTGT
GCAAAAAAGCGGTTAGCTCCTTCGGTCCTCCGATCGTTGTCAGAAGTAAGTTGGCCGCAGTGTTATCACT
CATGGTTATGGCAGCACTGCATAATTCTCTTACTGTCATGCCATCCGTAAGATGCTTTTCTGTGACTGGT
GAGTACTCAACCAAGTCATTCTGAGAATAGTGTATGCGGCGACCGAGTTGCTCTTGCCCGGCGTCAATAC
GGGATAATACCGCGCCACATAGCAGAACTTTAAAAGTGCTCATCATTGGAAAACGTTCTTCGGGGCGAAA
ACTCTCAAGGATCTTACCGCTGTTGAGATCCAGTTCGATGTAACCCACTCGTGCACCCAACTGATCTTCA
GCATCTTTTACTTTCACCAGCGTTTCTGGGTGAGCAAAAACAGGAAGGCAAAATGCCGCAAAAAAGGGAA
TAAGGGCGACACGGAAATGTTGAATACTCATACTCTTCCTTTTTCAATATTATTGAAGCATTTATCAGGG
TTATTGTCTCATGAGCGGATACATATTTGAATGTATTTAGAAAAATAAACAAATAGGGGTTCCGCGCACA
TTTCCCCGAAAAGTGCCACCTGACGTCGACGGATCGGGAGATCTCCCGATCCCCTATGGTGCACTCTCAG
TACAATCTGCTCTGATGCCGCATAGTTAAGCCAGTATCTGCTCCCTGCTTGTGTGTTGGAGGTCGCTGAG
TAGTGCGCGAGCAAAATTTAAGCTACAACAAGGCAAGGCTTGACCGACAATTGCATGAAGAATCTGCTTA
GGGTTAGGCGTTTTGCGCTGCTTCGCGATGTACGGGCCAGATATA
Features (pLannotate 1.2.2; 36 found; start..end, strand, type, name):
      7..386     +  enhancer       CMV enhancer: human cytomegalovirus immediate early enhancer
    387..586     +  promoter       CMV promoter: human cytomegalovirus (CMV) immediate early promoter
    604..784     +  LTR            5' LTR (truncated): truncated 5' long terminal repeat (LTR) from HIV-1
    831..956     +  misc_feature   HIV-1 Ψ: packaging signal of human immunodeficiency virus type 1
    940..1303    +  CDS            HIV-1 gag (fragment): gag protein from human immunodeficiency virus 1; gag
   1449..1682    +  misc_feature   RRE: The Rev response element (RRE) of HIV-1 allows for Rev-dependent mRNA export from the nucleus to the cytoplasm.
   2059..2159    +  CDS            Rev (fragment): human immunodeficiency virus 1 (HIV-1) Rev protein; rev; enhances nuclear export of unspliced and incompletely spliced viral mRNAs
   2209..2326    +  misc_feature   cPPT/CTS: central polypurine tract and central termination sequence of HIV-1
   2383..2653    +  protein_bind   tetracycline response element: contains seven copies of the tetracycline operator tetO tetracycline repressor TetR
   2664..2681    +  misc_feature   MCS (fragment): pUC18/19 multiple cloning site
   2686..2724    +  promoter       minimal CMV promoter: human cytomegalovirus (CMV) immediate early promoter
   2822..2853    +  promoter       hPGK promoter (fragment): human phosphoglycerate kinase 1 promoter
   2868..3947    +  CDS            POU5F1: PO5F1_HUMAN - Also known as OCT3, OCT4, OTF3. Experimental evidence at protein level: Swiss-Prot protein existence level 1. Transcription factor that binds to the octamer motif (5'- ATTTGCAT-3'). Forms a trimeric complex with SOX2 or SOX15 on DNA and controls the expression of a number of genes involved in embryonic development such as YES1, FGF4, UTF1 and ZFP206. Critical for early embryogenesis and for embryonic stem cell pluripotency. From Homo sapiens (Human).
   4011..5375    +  CDS            KLF4 (fragment): KLF4_HUMAN - Also known as EZF, GKLF. Experimental evidence at protein level: Swiss-Prot protein existence level 1. Transcription factor; can act both as activator and as repressor. Binds the 5'-CACCC-3' core sequence. Binds to the promoter region of its own gene and can activate its own transcription. Regulates the expression of key transcription factors during embryonic development. Plays an important role in maintaining embryonic stem cells, and in preventing their differentiation. Required for establishing the barrier function of the skin and for postnatal maturation and maintenance of the
   5487..6803    +  CDS            MYC: MYC_HUMAN - Also known as BHLHE39. Experimental evidence at protein level: Swiss-Prot protein existence level 1. Transcription factor that binds DNA in a non-specific manner, yet also specifically recognizes the core sequence 5'-CAC[GA]TG-3'. Activates the transcription of growth-related genes. Binds to the VEGFA promoter, promoting VEGFA production and subsequent sprouting angiogenesis (PubMed:24940000). Regulator of somatic reprogramming, controls self-renewal of embryonic stem cells. Functions with TAF6L to activate target gene expression through RNA polymerase II pause release (By similari
   6873..8114    +  CDS            SOX17: SOX17_HUMAN - Experimental evidence at protein level: Swiss-Prot protein existence level 1. Acts as transcription regulator that binds target promoter DNA and bends the DNA. Binds to the sequences 5'-AACAAT-'3 or 5'- AACAAAG-3'. Modulates transcriptional regulation via WNT3A. Inhibits Wnt signaling. Promotes degradation of activated CTNNB1. Plays a key role in the regulation of embryonic development. Required for normal development of the definitive gut endoderm. Required for normal looping of the embryonic heart tube. Plays an important role in embryonic and postnatal vascular development, in
   8126..8150    +  misc_feature   MCS (fragment): pBluescript multiple cloning site
   8150..8738    +  misc_feature   WPRE: woodchuck hepatitis virus posttranscriptional regulatory element
   8675..9256    +  CDS            nef (fragment): NEF_HV1H2 - Experimental evidence at protein level: Swiss-Prot protein existence level 1. Extracellular Nef protein targets CD4(+) T-lymphocytes for apoptosis by interacting with CXCR4 surface receptors. From Human immunodeficiency virus type 1 group M subtype B (isolate HXB2) (HIV-1).
   9263..9443    +  LTR            5' LTR (truncated): truncated 5' long terminal repeat (LTR) from HIV-1
   9475..9699    +  polyA_signal   bGH poly(A) signal: bovine growth hormone polyadenylation signal
   9703..9724    +  promoter       SV40 promoter (fragment): SV40 enhancer and early promoter
   9745..10173   +  rep_origin     f1 ori (sequence partly withheld): f1 bacteriophage origin of replication; arrow indicates direction of (+) strand synthesis
  10187..10516   +  promoter       SV40 promoter: SV40 enhancer and early promoter
  10564..10611   +  promoter       EM7 promoter: synthetic bacterial promoter&nbsp
  10630..11004   +  CDS            BleoR: antibiotic-binding protein; Sh ble from Streptoalloteichus hindustanus; confers resistance to bleomycin, phleomycin, and Zeocin™
  11014..11139   +  CDS            ble (fragment): BLE_KLEPN - Experimental evidence at protein level: Swiss-Prot protein existence level 1. Binding protein with a strong affinity to the bleomycin family of antibiotics. Binds to CL990; an antimitotic-antibiotic compound. From Klebsiella pneumoniae.
  11134..11255   +  polyA_signal   SV40 poly(A) signal: SV40 polyadenylation signal
  11326..11348   -  protein_bind   lac operator (fragment): The lac repressor binds to the lac operator to inhibit transcription in E. coli. This inhibition can be relieved by adding lactose or isopropyl-β-D-thiogalactopyranoside (IPTG). lac repressor encoded by lacI
  11352..11382   -  promoter       lac promoter: promoter for the E. coli lac operon
  11397..11418   -  protein_bind   CAP binding site: CAP binding activates transcription in the presence of cAMP. E. coli catabolite activator protein
  11431..11523   -  CDS            lacI (fragment): lac repressor; lacI; The lac repressor binds to the lac operator to inhibit transcription in E. coli. This inhibition can be relieved by adding lactose or isopropyl-β-D-thiogalactopyranoside (IPTG).
  11706..12294   -  rep_origin     ori: high-copy-number ColE1/pMB1/pBR322/pUC origin of replication
  12465..13325   -  CDS            AmpR: β-lactamase; bla; confers resistance to ampicillin, carbenicillin, and related antibiotics
  13326..13430   -  promoter       AmpR promoter: bla
  13489..13541   -  misc_feature   bom (fragment): basis of mobility region from pBR322
