[The description below was written by a language model from this plasmid's Addgene catalogue record and pLannotate feature annotations shown in this document.]
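Description:
FUW-tetO-hOKMSOX17FNV is an HIV-1-derived lentiviral transfer plasmid built on the FUW-tetO backbone for doxycycline-type inducible expression of four human reprogramming factors in mammalian cells. In bacteria it is maintained at high copy through a ColE1/pUC-type origin and selected with ampicillin (AmpR); an f1 origin is also present. The viral portion begins with a CMV enhancer/promoter fused to a truncated 5' LTR, which drives genomic RNA production in packaging cells, followed by the Ψ packaging signal with a gag fragment, the Rev response element for Rev-dependent nuclear export, and the cPPT/CTS. Downstream of the cargo lie a WPRE, which enhances transcript expression, a second truncated LTR, and a bGH polyadenylation signal. Outside the LTRs, an SV40/EM7 promoter-driven BleoR cassette with an SV40 poly(A) signal is annotated, although the catalogue entry lists only ampicillin as a selection.

The payload is a single polycistronic open reading frame, OCT4-T2A-KLF4-P2A-c-MYC-E2A-SOX17FNV, assembled by Gibson cloning and placed under a tetracycline response element (seven tetO copies) coupled to a minimal CMV promoter. Transcription therefore depends on a tetracycline-controlled transactivator, which this plasmid does not encode and must be supplied separately. The 2A peptides cause ribosomal skipping so that the four proteins are produced separately from one transcript. Here the engineered SOX17 variant SOX17FNV takes the position normally held by SOX2 in the classic reprogramming cocktail; the record does not define the FNV changes. The construct is used to generate lentivirus for studying pluripotency induction and maintenance by engineered SOX17.
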