Addgene plasmid #206382: FUW-tetO-hOKMSOX17FNV
Purpose: Expresses four genes (human OCT4, KLF4, c-MYC, SOX17FNV) in mammalian cells, for lentivirus generation.
Depositing lab: Ralf Jauch. Depositing organization: University of Hong Kong. Publication: Evaluation of the determinants for improved pluripotency induction and maintenance by engineered SOX17. Hu H, Ho DHH, Tan DS, MacCarthy CM, Yu CH, Weng M, Scholer HR, Jauch R. Nucleic Acids Res. 2023 Aug 23:gkad597. doi: 10.1093/nar/gkad597. PubMed 37607832.
Backbone
  Vector backbone: FUW-tetO
  Vector type: Lentiviral
Growth in bacteria
  Bacterial resistance: Ampicillin, 100 μg/mL
  Growth temperature: 37°C
  Growth strain: NEB Stable
  Copy number: High Copy
Gene/Insert
  Gene/Insert name: OCT4, KLF4, c-MYC, SOX17FNV (alt name: OCT4-T2A-KLF4-P2A-c-MYC-E2A-SOX17FNV)
  Species: H. sapiens (human)
  Entrez Gene: POU5F1 (a.k.a. OCT3, OCT4, OCT4Borf1, OTF-3, OTF3, OTF4, Oct-3, Oct-4, Oct3/4); KLF4 (a.k.a. EZF, GKLF); MYC (a.k.a. MRTL, MYCC, bHLHe39, c-Myc); SOX17 (a.k.a. VUR3)
  Cloning method: Gibson Cloning
Terms and licenses: Academic/Nonprofit Terms; Industry Terms: Not Available to Industry
How to cite: FUW-tetO-hOKMSOX17FNV was a gift from Ralf Jauch (Addgene plasmid # 206382 ; http://n2t.net/addgene:206382 ; RRID:Addgene_206382)
